>Addgene plasmid #24349 | pQUAST | depositor full sequence | sequence record 11381 | Author sequence
GGCCAGACCCACGTAGTCCAGCGGCAGATCGGCGGCGGAGAAGTTAAGCGTCTCCAGGATGACCTTGCCC
GAACTGGGGCACGTGGTGTTCGACGATGTGCAGCTAATTTCGCCCGGCTCCACGTCCGCCCATTGGTTAA
TCAGCAGACCCTCGTTGGCGTAACGGAACCATGAGAGGTACGACAACCATTTGAGGTATACTGGCACCGA
GCCCGAGTTCAAGAAGAAGGCGTTTTTCCATAGGCTCCGCCCCCCTGACGAGCATCACAAAAATCGACGC
TCAAGTCAGAGGTGGCGAAACCCGACAGGACTATAAAGATACCAGGCGTTTCCCCCTGGAAGCTCCCTCG
TGCGCTCTCCTGTTCCGACCCTGCCGCTTACCGGATACCTGTCCGCCTTTCTCCCTTCGGGAAGCGTGGC
GCTTTCTCAATGCTCACGCTGTAGGTATCTCAGTTCGGTGTAGGTCGTTCGCTCCAAGCTGGGCTGTGTG
CACGAACCCCCCGTTCAGCCCGACCGCTGCGCCTTATCCGGTAACTATCGTCTTGAGTCCAACCCGGTAA
GACACGACTTATCGCCACTGGCAGCAGCCACTGGTAACAGGATTAGCAGAGCGAGGTATGTAGGCGGTGC
TACAGAGTTCTTGAAGTGGTGGCCTAACTACGGCTACACTAGAAGGACAGTATTTGGTATCTGCGCTCTG
CTGAAGCCAGTTACCTTCGGAAAAAGAGTTGGTAGCTCTTGATCCGGCAAACAAACCACCGCTGGTAGCG
GTGGTTTTTTTGTTTGCAAGCAGCAGATTACGCGCAGAAAAAAAGGATCTCAAGAAGATCCTTTGATCTT
TTCTACGGGGTCTGACGCTCAGTGGAACGAAAACTCACGTTAAGGGATTTTGGTCATGAGATTATCAAAA
AGGATCTTCACCTAGATCCTTTTAAATTAAAAATGAAGTTTTAAATCAATCTAAAGTATATATGAGTAAA
CTTGGTCTGACAGTTACCAATGCTTAATCAGTGAGGCACCTATCTCAGCGATCTGTCTATTTCGTTCATC
CATAGTTGCCTGACTCCCCGTCGTGTAGATAACTACGATACGGGAGGGCTTACCATCTGGCCCCAGTGCT
GCAATGATACCGCGAGACCCACGCTCACCGGCTCCAGATTTATCAGCAATAAACCAGCCAGCCGGAAGGG
CCGAGCGCAGAAGTGGTCCTGCAACTTTATCCGCCTCCATCCAGTCTATTAATTGTTGCCGGGAAGCTAG
AGTAAGTAGTTCGCCAGTTAATAGTTTGCGCAACGTTGTTGCCATTGCTACAGGCATCGTGGTGTCACGC
TCGTCGTTTGGTATGGCTTCATTCAGCTCCGGTTCCCAACGATCAAGGCGAGTTACATGATCCCCCATGT
TGTGCAAAAAAGCGGTTAGCTCCTTCGGTCCTCCGATCGTTGTCAGAAGTAAGTTGGCCGCAGTGTTATC
ACTCATGGTTATGGCAGCACTGCATAATTCTCTTACTGTCATGCCATCCGTAAGATGCTTTTCTGTGACT
GGTGAGTACTCAACCAAGTCATTCTGAGAATAGTGTATGCGGCGACCGAGTTGCTCTTGCCCGGCGTCAA
CACGGGATAATACCGCGCCACATAGCAGAACTTTAAAAGTGCTCATCATTGGAAAACGTTCTTCGGGGCG
AAAACTCTCAAGGATCTTACCGCTGTTGAGATCCAGTTCGATGTAACCCACTCGTGCACCCAACTGATCT
TCAGCATCTTTTACTTTCACCAGCGTTTCTGGGTGAGCAAAAACAGGAAGGCAAAATGCCGCAAAAAAGG
GAATAAGGGCGACACGGAAATGTTGAATACTCATACTCTTCCTTTTTCAATATTATTGAAGCATTTATCA
GGGTTATTGTCTCATGAGCGGATACATATTTGAATGTATTTAGAAAAATAAACAAATAGGGGTTCCGCGC
ACATTTCCCCGAAAAGTGCCACCTGACGTCTAAGAAACCATTATTATCATGACATTAACCTATAAAAATA
GGCGTATCACGAGGCCCTTTCGTCTCGCGCGTTTCGGTGATGACGGTGAAAACCTCTGACACATGCAGCT
CCCGGAGACGGTCACAGCTTGTCTGTAAGCGGATGCCGGGAGCAGACAAGCCCGTCAGGGCGCGTCAGCG
GGTGTTGGCGGGTGTCGGGGCTGGCTTAACTATGCGGCATCAGAGCAGATTGTACTGAGAGTGCACCATA
TGCGGTGTGAAATACCGCACCGAATCGCGCGGAACTAACGACAGTCGCTCCAAGGTCGTCGAACAAAAGG
TGAATGTGTTGCGGAGAGCGGGTGGGAGACAGCGAAAGAGCAACTACGAAACGTGGTGTGGTGGAGGTGA
ATTATGAAGAGGGCGCGCGATTTGAAAAGTATGTATATAAAAAATATATCCCGGTGTTTTATGTAGCGAT
AAACGAGTTTTTGATGTAAGGTATGCAGGTGTGTAAGTCTTTTGGTTAGAAGACAAATCCAAAGTCTACT
TGTGGGGATGTTCGAAGGGGAAATACTTGTATTCTATAGGTCATATCTTGTTTTTATTGGCACAAATATA
ATTACATTAGCTTTTTGAGGGGGCAATAAACAGTAAACACGATGGTAATAATGGTAAAAAAAAAAACAAG
CAGTTATTTCGGATATATGTCGGCTACTCCTTGCGTCGGGCCCGAAGTCTTAGAGCCAGATATGCGAGCA
CCCGGAAGCTCACGATGAGAATGGCCAGACCATGATGAAATAACATAAGGTGGTCCCGTCGGCAAGAGAC
ATCCACTTAACGTATGCTTGCAATAAGTGCGAGTGAAAGGAATAGTATTCTGAGTGTCGTATTGAGTCTG
AGTGAGACAGCGATATGATTGTTGATTAACCCTTAGCATGTCCGTGGGGTTTGAATTAACTCATAATATT
AATTAGACGAAATTATTTTTAAAGTTTTATTTTTAATAATTTGCGAGTACGCAAAGCTTGGCTGCATCCA
ACGCGTTGGGAGCTCTCCGGATCCAAGCTTGGATCCGGGTAATCGCTTATCCTCGGATAAACAATTATCC
TCACGGGTAATCGCTTATCCGCTCGGGTAATCGCTTATCCTCGGGTAATCGCTTATCCTTAAGCTTGATA
TCGAATTGCTGCAGCCCGAGCGGAGACTCTAGCGAGCGCCGGAGTATAAATAGAGGCGCTTCGTCTACGG
AGCGACAATTCAATTCAAACAAGCAAAGTGAACACGTCGCTAAGCGAAAGCTAAGCAAATAAACAAGCGC
AGCTGAACAAGCTAAACAATCTGCAGTAAAGTGCAAGTTAAAGTGAATCAATTAAAAGTAACCAGCAACC
AAGTAAATCAACTGCAACTACTGAAATCTGCCAAGAAGTAATTATTGAATACAAGAAGAGAACTCTGAAT
AGGGAATTGGGAATTCGTTAACAGATCGGGGGATCAATTCGTTAACAGATCTGCGGCCGCGGCTCGAGGG
TACCTCTAGAGGATCTTTGTGAAGGAACCTTACTTCTGTGGTGTGACATAATTGGACAAACTACCTACAG
AGATTTAAAGCTCTAAGGTAAATATAAAATTTTTAAGTGTATAATGTGTTAAACTACTGATTCTAATTGT
TTGTGTATTTTAGATTCCAACCTATGGAACTGATGAATGGGAGCAGTGGTGGAATGCCTTTAATGAGGAA
AACCTGTTTTGCTCAGAAGAAATGCCATCTAGTGATGATGAGGCTACTGCTGACTCTCAACATTCTACTC
CTCCAAAAAAGAAGAGAAAGGTAGAAGACCCCAAGGACTTTCCTTCAGAATTGCTAAGTTTTTTGAGTCA
TGCTGTGTTTAGTAATAGAACTCTTGCTTGCTTTGCTATTTACACCACAAAGGAAAAAGCTGCACTGCTA
TACAAGAAAATTATGGAAAAATATTTGATGTATAGTGCCTTGACTAGAGATCATAATCAGCCATACCACA
TTTGTAGAGGTTTTACTTGCTTTAAAAAACCTCCCACACCTCCCCCTGAACCTGAAACATAAAATGAATG
CAATTGTTGTTGTTAACTTGTTTATTGCAGCTTATAATGGTTACAAATAAAGCAATAGCATCACAAATTT
CACAAATAAAGCATTTTTTTCACTGCATTCTAGTTGTGGTTTGTCCAAACTCATCAATGTATCTTATCAT
GTCTGGATCCACTAGAAGGCCTAATTCTAGTATGTATGTAAGTTAATAAAACCCATTTTTGCGGAAAGTA
GATAAAAAAAACATTTTTTTTTTTTACTGCACTGGATATCATTGAACTTATCTGATCAGTTTTAAATTTA
CTTCGATCCAAGGGTATTTGATGTACCAGGTTCTTTCGATTACCTCTCACTCAAAATGACATTCCACTCA
AAGTCAGCGCTGTTTGCCTCCTTCTCTGTCCACAGAAATATCGCCGTCTCTTTCGCCGCTGCGTCCGCTA
TCTCTTTCGCCACCGTTTGTAGCGTTACGTAGCGTCAATGTCCGCCTTCAGTTGCTTTTGTCAGCGGTTT
CGTGACGAAGCTCCAAGCGGTTTACGCCATCAATTAAACACAAAGTGCTGTGCCAAAACTCCTCTCGCTT
CTTATTTTTGTTTGTTTTTTGAGTGATTGGGGTGGTGATTGGTTTTGGGTGGGTAAGCAGGGGAAAGTGT
GAAAAATCCCGGCAATGGGCCAAGAGGATCAGGAGCTATTAATTCGCGGAGGCAGCAAACACCCATCTGC
CGAGCATCTGAACAATGTGAGTAGTACATGTGCATACATCTTAAGTTCACTTGATCTATAGGAACTGCGA
TTGCAACATCAAATTGTCTGCGGCGTGAGAACTGCGACCCACAAAAATCCCAAACCGCAATCGCACAAAC
AAATAGTGACACGAAACAGATTATTCTGGTAGCTGTGCTCGCTATATAAGACAATTTTTAAGATCATATC
ATGATCAAGACATCTAAAGGCATTCATTTTCGACTACATTCTTTTTTACAAAAAATATAACAACCAGATA
TTTTAAGCTGATCCTAGATGCACAAAAAATAAATAAAAGTATAAACCTACTTCGTAGGATACTTCGTTTT
GTTCGGGGTTAGATGAGCATAACGCTTGTAGTTGATATTTGAGATCCCCTATCATTGCAGGGTGACAGCG
GAGCGGCTTCGCAGAGCTGCATTAACCAGGGCTTCGGGCAGGCCAAAAACTACGGCACGCTCCTGCCACC
CAGTCCGCCGGAGGACTCCGGTTCAGGGAGCGGCCAACTAGCCGAGAACCTCACCTATGCCTGGCACAAT
ATGGACATCTTTGGGGCGGTCAATCAGCCGGGCTCCGGATGGCGGCAGCTGGTCAACCGGACACGCGGAC
TATTCTGCAACGAGCGACACATACCGGCGCCCAGGAAACATTTGCTCAAGAACGGTGAGTTTCTATTCGC
AGTCGGCTGATCTGTGTGAAATCTTAATAAAGGGTCCAATTACCAATTTGAAACTCAGTTTGCGGCGTGG
CCTATCCGGGCGAACTTTTGGCCGTGATGGGCAGTTCCGGTGCCGGAAAGACGACCCTGCTGAATGCCCT
TGCCTTTCGATCGCCGCAGGGCATCCAAGTATCGCCATCCGGGATGCGACTGCTCAATGGCCAACCTGTG
GACGCCAAGGAGATGCAGGCCAGGTGCGCCTATGTCCAGCAGGATGACCTCTTTATCGGCTCCCTAACGG
CCAGGGAACACCTGATTTTCCAGGCCATGGTGCGGATGCCACGACATCTGACCTATCGGCAGCGAGTGGC
CCGCGTGGATCAGGTGATCCAGGAGCTTTCGCTCAGCAAATGTCAGCACACGATCATCGGTGTGCCCGGC
AGGGTGAAAGGTCTGTCCGGCGGAGAAAGGAAGCGTCTGGCATTCGCCTCCGAGGCACTAACCGATCCGC
CGCTTCTGATCTGCGATGAGCCCACCTCCGGACTGGACTCATTTACCGCCCACAGCGTCGTCCAGGTGCT
GAAGAAGCTGTCGCAGAAGGGCAAGACCGTCATCCTGACCATTCATCAGCCGTCTTCCGAGCTGTTTGAG
CTCTTTGACAAGATCCTTCTGATGGCCGAGGGCAGGGTAGCTTTCTTGGGCACTCCCAGCGAAGCCGTCG
ACTTCTTTTCCTAGTGAGTTCGATGTGTTTATTAAGGGTATCTAGCATTACATTACATCTCAACTCCTAT
CCAGCGTGGGTGCCCAGTGTCCTACCAACTACAATCCGGCGGACTTTTACGTACAGGTGTTGGCCGTTGT
GCCCGGACGGGAGATCGAGTCCCGTGATCGGATCGCCAAGATATGCGACAATTTTGCTATTAGCAAAGTA
GCCCGGGATATGGAGCAGTTGTTGGCCACCAAAAATTTGGAGAAGCCACTGGAGCAGCCGGAGAATGGGT
ACACCTACAAGGCCACCTGGTTCATGCAGTTCCGGGCGGTCCTGTGGCGATCCTGGCTGTCGGTGCTCAA
GGAACCACTCCTCGTAAAAGTGCGACTTATTCAGACAACGGTGAGTGGTTCCAGTGGAAACAAATGATAT
AACGCTTACAATTCTTGGAAACAAATTCGCTAGATTTTAGTTAGAATTGCCTGATTCCACACCCTTCTTA
GTTTTTTTCAATGAGATGTATAGTTTATAGTTTTGCAGAAAATAAATAAATTTCATTTAACTCGCGAACA
TGTTGAAGATATGAATATTAATGAGATGCGAGTAACATTTTAATTTGCAGATGGTTGCCATCTTGATTGG
CCTCATCTTTTTGGGCCAACAACTCACGCAAGTGGGCGTGATGAATATCAACGGAGCCATCTTCCTCTTC
CTGACCAACATGACCTTTCAAAACGTCTTTGCCACGATAAATGTAAGTCTTGTTTAGAATACATTTGCAT
ATTAATAATTTACTAACTTTCTAATGAATCGATTCGATTTAGGTGTTCACCTCAGAGCTGCCAGTTTTTA
TGAGGGAGGCCCGAAGTCGACTTTATCGCTGTGACACATACTTTCTGGGCAAAACGATTGCCGAATTACC
GCTTTTTCTCACAGTGCCACTGGTCTTCACGGCGATTGCCTATCCGATGATCGGACTGCGGGCCGGAGTG
CTGCACTTCTTCAACTGCCTGGCGCTGGTCACTCTGGTGGCCAATGTGTCAACGTCCTTCGGATATCTAA
TATCCTGCGCCAGCTCCTCGACCTCGATGGCGCTGTCTGTGGGTCCGCCGGTTATCATACCATTCCTGCT
CTTTGGCGGCTTCTTCTTGAACTCGGGCTCGGTGCCAGTATACCTCAAATGGTTGTCGTACCTCTCATGG
TTCCGTTACGCCAACGAGGGTCTGCTGATTAACCAATGGGCGGACGTGGAGCCGGGCGAAATTAGCTGCA
CATCGTCGAACACCACGTGCCCCAGTTCGGGCAAGGTCATCCTGGAGACGCTTAACTTCTCCGCCGCCGA
TCTGCCGCTGGACTACGTGGGTCTGGCCATTCTCATCGTGAGCTTCCGGGTGCTCGCATATCTGGCTCTA
AGACTTCGGGCCCGACGCAAGGAGTAGCCGACATATATCCGAAATAACTGCTTGTTTTTTTTTTTACCAT
TATTACCATCGTGTTTACTGTTTATTGCCCCCTCAAAAAGCTAATGTAATTATATTTGTGCCAATAAAAA
CAAGATATGACCTATAGAATACAAGTATTTCCCCTTCGAACATCCCCACAAGTAGACTTTGGATTTGTCT
TCTAACCAAAAGACTTACACACCTGCATACCTTACATCAAAAACTCGTTTATCGCTACATAAAACACCGG
GATATATTTTTTATATACATACTTTTCAAATCGCGCGCCCTCTTCATAATTCACCTCCACCACACCACGT
TTCGTAGTTGCTCTTTCGCTGTCTCCCACCCGCTCTCCGCAACACATTCACCTTTTGTTCGACGACCTTG
GAGCGACTGTCGTTAGTTCCGCGCGATTCGGTTCGCTCAAATGGTTCCGAGTGGTTCATTTCGTCTCAAT
AGAAATTAGTAATAAATATTTGTATGTACAATTTATTTGCTCCAATATATTTGTATATATTTCCCTCACA
GCTATATTTATTCTAATTTAATATTATGACTTTTTAAGGTAATTTTTTGTGACCTGTTCGGAGTGATTAG
CGTTACAATTTGAACTGAAAGTGACATCCAGTGTTTGTTCCTTGTGTAGATGCATCTCAAAAAAATGGTG
GGCATAATAGTGTTGTTTATATATATCAAAAATAACAACTATAATAATAAGAATACATTTAATTTAGAAA
ATGCTTGGATTTCACTGGAACTAGAATTAATTCGGCTGCTGCTCTAAACGACGCATTTCGTACTCCAAAG
TACGAATTTTTTCCCTCAAGCTCTTATTTTCATTAAACAATGAACAGGACCTAACGCACAGTCACGTTAT
TGTTTACATAAATGATTTTTTTTACTATTCAAACTTACTCTGTTTGTGTACTCCCACTGGTATAGCCTTC
TTTTATCTTTTCTGGTTCAGGCTCTATCACTTTACTAGGTACGGCATCTGCGTTGAGTCGCCTCCTTTTA
AATGTCTGACCTTTTGCAGGTGCAGCCTTCCACTGCGAATCATTAAAGTGGGTATCACAAATTTGGGAGT
TTTCACCAAGGCTGCACCCAAGGCTCTGCTCCCACAATTTTCTCTTAATAGCACACTTCGGCACGTGAAT
TAATTTTACTCCAGTCACAGCTTTGCAGCAAAATTTGCAATATTTCATTTTTTTTTATTCCACGTAAGGG
TTAATGTTTTCAAAAAAAAATTCGTCCGCACACAACCTTTCCTCTCAACAAGCAAACGTGCACTGAATTT
AAGTGTATACTTCGGTAAGCTTCGGCTATCGACGGGACCACCTTATGTTATTTCATCATG
Features (pLannotate 1.2.2; 18 found; start..end, strand, type, name):
      1..229     -  CDS            mini-white (fragment): Drosophila white gene eye color pigment; white; This is a modified version of the white gene lacking part of the first intron.
    235..823     -  rep_origin     ori: high-copy-number ColE1/pMB1/pBR322/pUC origin of replication
    994..1854    -  CDS            AmpR: β-lactamase; bla; confers resistance to ampicillin, carbenicillin, and related antibiotics
   1855..1959    -  promoter       AmpR promoter: bla
   2054..2089    +  CDS            rop (fragment): Rop protein, which maintains plasmids at low copy number; rop
   2191..2260    +  misc_feature   bom (fragment): basis of mobility region from pBR322
   2259..2761    -  gene           mini-white (fragment): white; This modified version of the white gene lacks part of the first intron.
   2761..2993    -  misc_feature   P element 3' end: P element 3' end
   3140..3168    -  misc_feature   MCS (fragment): pBluescript multiple cloning site
   3189..3427    +  promoter       hsp70 promoter: Drosophila melanogaster hsp70Bb promoter
   3512..3586    +  CDS            small t antigen (fragment): SV40 (simian virus 40) small t antigen
   3588..3653    +  intron         small t intron: SV40 (simian virus 40) small t antigen intron
   3783..3803    +  CDS            SV40 NLS: nuclear localization signal of SV40 (simian virus 40) large T antigen
   3810..3944    +  CDS            LT_POVHA (fragment): Protein inferred from homology: Swiss-Prot protein existence level 3. Isoform large T antigen is a key early protein essential for both driving viral replication and inducing cellular transformation. Plays a role in viral genome replication by driving entry of quiescent cells into the cell cycle and by autoregulating the synthesis of viral early mRNA. Displays highly oncogenic activities by corrupting the host cellular checkpoint mechanisms that guard cell division and the transcription, replication, and repair of DNA. Participates in the modulation of cellular gene expression preceeding viral
   3969..4052    +  CDS            large T antigen (fragment): large T antigen from SV40 (simian virus 40)
   4075..4209    +  polyA_signal   SV40 poly(A) signal: SV40 polyadenylation signal
   4705..7587    +  CDS            mini-white: Drosophila white gene eye color pigment; white; This is a modified version of the white gene lacking part of the first intron.
   8365..8950    -  misc_feature   P element 5' end: No description available
