[The description below was written by a language model from this plasmid's Addgene catalogue record and pLannotate feature annotations shown in this document.]
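Description:
pQUAST is a Drosophila P-element transformation and expression vector derived from pUAST, built as the effector ("reporter") plasmid of the Q system, a repressible binary expression system for flies. It was made by removing the 5xUAS sites and hsp70 minimal promoter from pUAST and blunt-ligating in their place a fragment from pQUAS-GG carrying five QUAS sites upstream of a minimal promoter (Pmin), destroying the flanking BamHI and EcoRI sites in the process. In the Q system, QUAS sites are bound by the QF transcriptional activator, so a gene cloned downstream is silent unless QF is supplied. The automated annotation does not call the QUAS repeats themselves, but it does detect an hsp70 promoter element in the expected position, followed by SV40 small t intron and large T fragments and the SV40 polyadenylation signal, which together provide the 3′ processing region inherited from pUAST.

The expression cassette and a mini-white eye-colour marker lie between P element 5′ and 3′ ends, allowing transposase-mediated germline integration and identification of transgenic flies by eye pigmentation in a white mutant background. In bacteria, the 8,950 bp plasmid replicates from a high-copy ColE1/pUC-type origin and is selected with ampicillin through the β-lactamase gene.

As deposited, the vector is empty, with no gene of interest. Its multiple cloning site was deliberately kept equivalent to that of pUAST, so any insert can be moved from a pUAST-geneX plasmid using the original restriction sites, or amplified by PCR from genomic DNA of UAS-geneX flies and recloned. This makes it a convenient way to convert existing GAL4/UAS effector transgenes into QF-responsive ones for transgene expression, lineage tracing and mosaic analysis.
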