Addgene plasmid #24349: pQUAST
Depositing lab: Liqun Luo. Depositing organization: Stanford University. Publication: The Q system: a repressible binary system for transgene expression, lineage tracing, and mosaic analysis. Potter CJ, Tasic B, Russler EV, Liang L, Luo L. Cell. 2010 Apr 30. 141(3):536-48. 10.1016/j.cell.2010.02.025 PubMed 20434990.
Backbone
  Vector backbone: pUAST
  Backbone manufacturer: Brand and Perrimon, 1993
  Backbone size w/o insert (bp): 8950
  Vector type: Insect Expression
Growth in bacteria
  Bacterial resistance: Ampicillin, 100 μg/mL
  Growth temperature: 37°C
  Growth strain: DH5alpha
  Copy number: High Copy
Gene/Insert
  Gene/Insert name: 5xQUAS-Pmin promoter
  Species: D. melanogaster (fly)
  Cloning method: Restriction Enzyme; 5′ cloning site BamHI (destroyed during cloning); 3′ cloning site EcoRI (destroyed during cloning)
  Sequencing primers: 5′ pCasper-hs; 3′ SV40pA-R
Terms and licenses: Academic/Nonprofit Terms; Industry Terms: Not Available to Industry
Depositor comments: This vector was designed to mimic the multi-cloning site of the pUAST vector (Brand and Perrimon, 1993) thereby allowing easy exchange of inserts between pUAST and pQUAST. pUAST was digest by SphI and EcoRI and blunted with Klenow to remove the 5xUAS and hsp70 minimal promoter (minP). pQUAS-GG was digested with BamHI and EcoRI to excise the 5xQUAS and Pmin and then blunted. The 5xQUAS-Pmin promoter was then ligated into the modified pUAST vector to generate pQUAST. Any gene X can be subcloned from pUAST-geneX into pQUAST using the same restriction sites that were originally utilized for pUAST-geneX construction. If the pUAST- geneX plasmid is not available, genomic DNA from flies containing the UAS-geneX transgene can be used. In this case, pQUAST-geneX can be constructed as follows: 1) PCR amplify the UAS insert from UAS-geneX genomic DNA by using the primer pairs genUASFOR (GCTTCGTCTACGGAGCGACAATTCAATTCAAAC) and genUASREVsv40 (GCAGTAGCCTCATCATCACTAGATGGCATTTCTTC). These primers will amplify the insert for any UAS construct, including the restriction sites used for cloning of that insert into the UAS vector. 2) If the restriction sites used for cloning of the UAS insert are unknown, sequence the PCR fragment using UASFOR-SEQ (TCAAACAAGCAAAGTGAACACG) and SV40REV-SEQ (CCATTCATCAGTTCCATAGGTTGG) primers. 3) Digest the PCR product with appropriate enzymes for cloning into pQUAST.
How to cite: pQUAST was a gift from Liqun Luo (Addgene plasmid # 24349 ; http://n2t.net/addgene:24349 ; RRID:Addgene_24349)
