>Addgene plasmid #24349 | pQUAST | addgene partial sequence | sequence record 30095 | 24349 with EBV-rev
CTAGAAGGCCTAATTCTAGTATGTATGTAAGTTAATAAAACCCATTTTTGCGGAAAGTAGATAAAAAAAA
CATTTTTTTTTTTTACTGCACTGGATATCATTGAACTTATCTGATCAGTTTTAAATTTACTTCGATCCAA
GGGTATTTGATGTACCAGGTTCTTTCGATTACCTCTCACTCAAAATGACATTCCACTCAAAGTCAGCGCT
GTTTGCCTCCTTCTCTGTCCACAGAAATATCGCCGTCTCTTTCGCCGCTGCGTCCGCTATCTCTTTCGCC
ACCGTTTGTAGCGTTACGTAGCGTCAATGTCCGCCTTCAGTTGCATTTTGTCAGCGGTTTCGTGACGAAG
CTCCAAGCGGTTTACGCCATCAATTAAACACAAAGTGCTGTGCCAAAACTCCTCTCGCTTCTTATTTTTG
TTTGTTTTTTGAGTGATTGGGGTGGTGATTGGTTTTGGGTGGGTAAGCAGGGGAAAGTGTGAAAAATCCC
GGCAATGGGCCAAGAGGATCAGGAGCTATTAATTCGCGGAGGCAGCAAACACCCATCTGCCGAGCATCTG
AACAATGTGAGTAGTACATGTGCATACATCTTAAGTTCACTTGATCTATAGGAACTGCGATTGCAACATC
AAATTGTCTGCGGCGTGAGAACTGCGACCCCACA
