>Addgene plasmid #24349 | pQUAST | addgene partial sequence | sequence record 65326 | Pry1 5'-ccttagcatgtccgtggggtttgaat-3'
TATTTTTAATAATTTGCGAGTACGCAAAGCTTGGCTGCATCCAACGCGTTGGGAGCTCTCCGGATCCAAG
CTTGGATCCGGGTAATCGCTTATCCTCGGATAAACAATTATCCTCACGGGTAATCGCTTATCCGCTCGGG
TAATCGCTTATCCTCGGGTAATCGCTTATCCTTAAGCTTGATATCGAATTGCTGCAGCCCGAGCGGAGAC
TCTAGCGAGCGCCGGAGTATAAATAGAGGCGCTTCGTCTACGGAGCGACAATTCAATTCAAACAAGCAAA
GTGAACACGTCGCTAAGCGAAAGCTAAGCAAATAAACAAGCGCAGCTGAACAAGCTAAACAATCTGCAGT
AAAGTGCAAGTTAAAGTGAATCAATTAAAAGTAACCAGCAACCAAGTAAATCAACTGCAACTACTGAAAT
CTGCCAAGAAGTAATTATTGAATACAAGAAGAGAACTCTGAATAGGGAATTGGGAATTCGTTAACAGATC
GGGGGATCAATTCGTTAACAGATCTGCGGCCGCGGCTCGAGGGTACCTCTAGAGGATCTTTGTGAAGGAA
CCTTACTTCTGTGGTGTGACATAATTGGACAAACTACCTACAGAGATTTAAAGCTCTAAGGTAAATATAA
AATTTTTAAGTGTATAATGTGTTAAACTACTGATTCTAATTGTTTGTGTATTTTAGATTCCAACCTATGG
AACTGATGAATGGGAGCAGTGGTGGAATGCCTTTAATGAGGAAAACCTGTTTTGCTCAGAAGAAATGCCA
TCTAGTGATGATGAGGCTACTGCTGACTCTCAACATTCTA
