>Addgene plasmid #24349 | pQUAST | addgene partial sequence | sequence record 65327 | SV40pA-R  5'-GAAATTTGTGATGCTATTGC-3'
CAACAACAATTGCATTCATTTTATGTTTCAGGTTCAGGGGGAGGTGTGGGAGGTTTTTTAAAGCAAGTAA
AACCTCTACAAATGTGGTATGGCTGATTATGATCTCTAGTCAAGGCACTATACATCAAATATTTTTCCAT
AATTTTCTTGTATAGCAGTGCAGCTTTTTCCTTTGTGGTGTAAATAGCAAAGCAAGCAAGAGTTCTATTA
CTAAACACAGCATGACTCAAAAAACTTAGCAATTCTGAAGGAAAGTCCTTGGGGTCTTCTACCTTTCTCT
TCTTTTTTGGAGGAGTAGAATGTTGAGAGTCAGCAGTAGCCTCATCATCACTAGATGGCATTTCTTCTGA
GCAAAACAGGTTTTCCTCATTAAAGGCATTCCACCACTGCTCCCATTCATCAGTTCCATAGGTTGGAATC
TAAAATACACAAACAATTAGAATCAGTAGTTTAACACATTATACACTTAAAAATTTTATATTTACCTTAG
AGCTTTAAATCTCTGTAGGTAGTTTGTCCAATTATGTCACACCACAGAAGTAAGGTTCCTTCACAAAGAT
CCTCTAGAGGTACCCTCGAGCCGCGGCCGCAGATCTGTTAACGAATTGATCCCCCGATCTGTTAACGAAT
TCCCAATTCCCTATTCAGAGTTCTCTTCTTGTATTCAATAATTACTTCTTGGCAGATTTCAGTAGTTGCA
GTTGATTTACTTGGTTGCTGGTTACTTTTAATTGATTCACTTTAACTTGCACTTTACTGCAGATTGTTTA
GCTTGTT
